Addgene plasmid #87263: P628_SpCas9-RecA
Purpose: Human codon optimized RecA protein was fused to SpCas9 for enhanced genome editing efficiency
Depositing lab: Yonglun Luo. Depositing organization: Aarhus University. Publication: Fusion of SpCas9 to E. coli Rec A protein enhances CRISPR-Cas9 mediated gene knockout in mammalian cells. Lin L, Petersen TS, Jensen KT, Bolund L, Kuhn R, Luo Y. J Biotechnol. 2017 Mar 1;247:42-49. doi: 10.1016/j.jbiotec.2017.02.024. PubMed 28259533.
Backbone
  Vector backbone: PX459
  Backbone size w/o insert (bp): 8512
  Total vector size (bp): 9613
  Modifications to backbone: Human codon optimized RecA coding sequencing was inserted into the pSpCas9(BB)-2A-Puro (PX459) vector via the EcoRI cloning site.
  Vector type: Mammalian Expression, CRISPR
Growth in bacteria
  Bacterial resistance: Ampicillin, 100 μg/mL
  Growth temperature: 37°C
  Growth strain: DH5alpha
  Copy number: High Copy
Gene/Insert
  Gene/Insert name: RecA
  Species: Synthetic; E.Coli
  Insert size (bp): 1101
  Mutation: no
  Promoter: CBh
  Tag / fusion protein: FLAG (N terminal on backbone)
  Cloning method: Restriction Enzyme; 5′ cloning site EcoRI (not destroyed); 3′ cloning site EcoRI (not destroyed)
  Sequencing primers: 5′ TGCTGGACGCCACCCTGATC; 3′ AACAGATGGCTGGCAACTAG
Terms and licenses: Academic/Nonprofit Terms; Industry Terms: Not Available to Industry
How to cite: P628_SpCas9-RecA was a gift from Yonglun Luo (Addgene plasmid # 87263 ; http://n2t.net/addgene:87263 ; RRID:Addgene_87263)
