[The description below was written by a language model from this plasmid's Addgene catalogue record and pLannotate feature annotations shown in this document.]
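Description:
P628_SpCas9-RecA is a 9.6 kb mammalian expression and CRISPR plasmid built on the pSpCas9(BB)-2A-Puro (PX459) backbone. It is propagated in E. coli as a high-copy plasmid through a ColE1/pUC-type origin and selected with ampicillin via the β-lactamase gene. The backbone also carries an M13/f1-type phage origin, a single annotated AAV2 ITR remnant, and small pBR322-derived fragments (bom, rop).

The plasmid contains two expression units. A human U6 RNA polymerase III promoter sits upstream of the Streptococcus pyogenes guide RNA scaffold, so a user-chosen spacer can be cloned in to produce a single guide RNA. No specific target sequence is recorded. The second unit uses the CBh promoter, annotated as a CMV enhancer, chicken β-actin promoter and hybrid CBA/MVM intron, to drive SpCas9. This is followed in the same orientation by a nucleoplasmin nuclear localization signal and a human codon-optimized E. coli RecA coding sequence of about 1.1 kb, inserted at the EcoRI site, with a bovine growth hormone polyadenylation signal terminating the transcript. The catalogue lists an N-terminal FLAG tag contributed by the backbone. Although the parental vector name implies a 2A-puromycin cassette, the feature table shows no 2A peptide or puromycin resistance gene, and RecA occupies that position with the polyA signal shortly downstream. Mammalian drug selection should therefore not be assumed from this record.

RecA is the bacterial recombinase that catalyses ATP-dependent homologous pairing and strand exchange. It was fused to Cas9 to enhance genome editing efficiency, and the associated publication reports improved CRISPR-Cas9-mediated gene knockout in mammalian cells.
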