Features (pLannotate 1.2.2; 19 found; start..end, strand, type, name):
      1..241     +  promoter       U6 promoter: RNA polymerase III promoter for human U6 snRNA
    268..343     +  misc_RNA       gRNA scaffold: guide RNA scaffold for the Streptococcus pyogenes CRISPR/Cas9 system
    350..393     +  misc_RNA       gRNA scaffold (fragment): guide RNA scaffold for the Streptococcus pyogenes CRISPR/Cas9 system
    440..725     +  enhancer       CMV enhancer: human cytomegalovirus immediate early enhancer; contains an 18-bp deletion relative to the standard CMV enhancer
    727..1004    +  promoter       chicken β-actin promoter: No description available
   1005..1233    +  intron         hybrid intron: hybrid between chicken β-actin (CBA) and minute virus of mice (MMV) introns (Gray et al., 2011)
   1371..2972    +  CDS            Cas9(N): N-terminal portion of Streptococcus pyogenes Cas9 (Zetsche et al., 2015)
   2973..5471    +  CDS            Cas9(C): C-terminal portion of Streptococcus pyogenes Cas9 (Zetsche et al., 2015)
   5472..5519    +  CDS            nucleoplasmin NLS: bipartite nuclear localization signal from nucleoplasmin
   5541..6599    +  CDS            recA (sequence partly withheld): RECA_ECOLI - Also known as lexB, recH, rnmB, tif, umuB, zab. Experimental evidence at protein level: Swiss-Prot protein existence level 1. Required for homologous recombination and the bypass of mutagenic DNA lesions by the SOS response. Catalyzes ATP-driven homologous pairing and strand exchange of DNA molecules necessary for DNA recombinational repair. Catalyzes the hydrolysis of ATP in the presence of single-stranded DNA, the ATP-dependent uptake of single- stranded DNA by duplex DNA, and the ATP-dependent hybridization of homologous single-stranded DNAs. The SOS response controls an apopto
   6660..6771    +  polyA_signal   bGH poly(A) signal: bovine growth hormone polyadenylation signal
   6876..7016    +  repeat_region  AAV2 ITR: inverted terminal repeat of adeno-associated virus serotype 2 inverted
   7021..7072    -  misc_feature   bom (fragment): basis of mobility region from pBR322
   7091..7471    +  rep_origin     M13 ori (sequence partly withheld): M13 bacteriophage origin of replication; arrow indicates direction of (+) strand synthesis
   7547..7596    -  misc_feature   bom (fragment): basis of mobility region from pBR322
   7698..7733    -  CDS            rop (fragment): Rop protein, which maintains plasmids at low copy number; rop
   7828..7932    +  promoter       AmpR promoter: bla
   7933..8793    +  CDS            AmpR: β-lactamase; bla; confers resistance to ampicillin, carbenicillin, and related antibiotics
   8964..9552    +  rep_origin     ori: high-copy-number ColE1/pMB1/pBR322/pUC origin of replication
>Addgene plasmid #87263 | P628_SpCas9-RecA | depositor full sequence | sequence record 173851 | P628_SpCas9-RecA sequence 9613 bps
GAGGGCCTATTTCCCATGATTCCTTCATATTTGCATATACGATACAAGGCTGTTAGAGAGATAATTGGAA
TTAATTTGACTGTAAACACAAAGATATTAGTACAAAATACGTGACGTAGAAAGTAATAATTTCTTGGGTA
GTTTGCAGTTTTAAAATTATGTTTTAAAATGGACTATCATATGCTTACCGTAACTTGAAAGTATTTCGAT
TTCTTGGCTTTATATATCTTGTGGAAAGGACGAAACACCGGGTCTTCGAGAAGACCTGTTTTAGAGCTAG
AAATAGCAAGTTAAAATAAGGCTAGTCCGTTATCAACTTGAAAAAGTGGCACCGAGTCGGTGCTTTTTTG
TTTTAGAGCTAGAAATAGCAAGTTAAAATAAGGCTAGTCCGTTTTTAGCGCGTGCGCCAATTCTGCAGAC
AAATGGCTCTAGAGGTACCCGTTACATAACTTACGGTAAATGGCCCGCCTGGCTGACCGCCCAACGACCC
CCGCCCATTGACGTCAATAGTAACGCCAATAGGGACTTTCCATTGACGTCAATGGGTGGAGTATTTACGG
TAAACTGCCCACTTGGCAGTACATCAAGTGTATCATATGCCAAGTACGCCCCCTATTGACGTCAATGACG
GTAAATGGCCCGCCTGGCATTGTGCCCAGTACATGACCTTATGGGACTTTCCTACTTGGCAGTACATCTA
CGTATTAGTCATCGCTATTACCATGGTCGAGGTGAGCCCCACGTTCTGCTTCACTCTCCCCATCTCCCCC
CCCTCCCCACCCCCAATTTTGTATTTATTTATTTTTTAATTATTTTGTGCAGCGATGGGGGCGGGGGGGG
GGGGGGGGCGCGCGCCAGGCGGGGCGGGGCGGGGCGAGGGGCGGGGCGGGGCGAGGCGGAGAGGTGCGGC
GGCAGCCAATCAGAGCGGCGCGCTCCGAAAGTTTCCTTTTATGGCGAGGCGGCGGCGGCGGCGGCCCTAT
AAAAAGCGAAGCGCGCGGCGGGCGGGAGTCGCTGCGACGCTGCCTTCGCCCCGTGCCCCGCTCCGCCGCC
GCCTCGCGCCGCCCGCCCCGGCTCTGACTGACCGCGTTACTCCCACAGGTGAGCGGGCGGGACGGCCCTT
CTCCTCCGGGCTGTAATTAGCTGAGCAAGAGGTAAGGGTTTAAGGGATGGTTGGTTGGTGGGGTATTAAT
GTTTAATTACCTGGAGCACCTGCCTGAAATCACTTTTTTTCAGGTTGGACCGGTGCCACCATGGACTATA
AGGACCACGACGGAGACTACAAGGATCATGATATTGATTACAAAGACGATGACGATAAGATGGCCCCAAA
GAAGAAGCGGAAGGTCGGTATCCACGGAGTCCCAGCAGCCGACAAGAAGTACAGCATCGGCCTGGACATC
GGCACCAACTCTGTGGGCTGGGCCGTGATCACCGACGAGTACAAGGTGCCCAGCAAGAAATTCAAGGTGC
TGGGCAACACCGACCGGCACAGCATCAAGAAGAACCTGATCGGAGCCCTGCTGTTCGACAGCGGCGAAAC
AGCCGAGGCCACCCGGCTGAAGAGAACCGCCAGAAGAAGATACACCAGACGGAAGAACCGGATCTGCTAT
CTGCAAGAGATCTTCAGCAACGAGATGGCCAAGGTGGACGACAGCTTCTTCCACAGACTGGAAGAGTCCT
TCCTGGTGGAAGAGGATAAGAAGCACGAGCGGCACCCCATCTTCGGCAACATCGTGGACGAGGTGGCCTA
CCACGAGAAGTACCCCACCATCTACCACCTGAGAAAGAAACTGGTGGACAGCACCGACAAGGCCGACCTG
CGGCTGATCTATCTGGCCCTGGCCCACATGATCAAGTTCCGGGGCCACTTCCTGATCGAGGGCGACCTGA
ACCCCGACAACAGCGACGTGGACAAGCTGTTCATCCAGCTGGTGCAGACCTACAACCAGCTGTTCGAGGA
AAACCCCATCAACGCCAGCGGCGTGGACGCCAAGGCCATCCTGTCTGCCAGACTGAGCAAGAGCAGACGG
CTGGAAAATCTGATCGCCCAGCTGCCCGGCGAGAAGAAGAATGGCCTGTTCGGAAACCTGATTGCCCTGA
GCCTGGGCCTGACCCCCAACTTCAAGAGCAACTTCGACCTGGCCGAGGATGCCAAACTGCAGCTGAGCAA
GGACACCTACGACGACGACCTGGACAACCTGCTGGCCCAGATCGGCGACCAGTACGCCGACCTGTTTCTG
GCCGCCAAGAACCTGTCCGACGCCATCCTGCTGAGCGACATCCTGAGAGTGAACACCGAGATCACCAAGG
CCCCCCTGAGCGCCTCTATGATCAAGAGATACGACGAGCACCACCAGGACCTGACCCTGCTGAAAGCTCT
CGTGCGGCAGCAGCTGCCTGAGAAGTACAAAGAGATTTTCTTCGACCAGAGCAAGAACGGCTACGCCGGC
TACATTGACGGCGGAGCCAGCCAGGAAGAGTTCTACAAGTTCATCAAGCCCATCCTGGAAAAGATGGACG
GCACCGAGGAACTGCTCGTGAAGCTGAACAGAGAGGACCTGCTGCGGAAGCAGCGGACCTTCGACAACGG
CAGCATCCCCCACCAGATCCACCTGGGAGAGCTGCACGCCATTCTGCGGCGGCAGGAAGATTTTTACCCA
TTCCTGAAGGACAACCGGGAAAAGATCGAGAAGATCCTGACCTTCCGCATCCCCTACTACGTGGGCCCTC
TGGCCAGGGGAAACAGCAGATTCGCCTGGATGACCAGAAAGAGCGAGGAAACCATCACCCCCTGGAACTT
CGAGGAAGTGGTGGACAAGGGCGCTTCCGCCCAGAGCTTCATCGAGCGGATGACCAACTTCGATAAGAAC
CTGCCCAACGAGAAGGTGCTGCCCAAGCACAGCCTGCTGTACGAGTACTTCACCGTGTATAACGAGCTGA
CCAAAGTGAAATACGTGACCGAGGGAATGAGAAAGCCCGCCTTCCTGAGCGGCGAGCAGAAAAAGGCCAT
CGTGGACCTGCTGTTCAAGACCAACCGGAAAGTGACCGTGAAGCAGCTGAAAGAGGACTACTTCAAGAAA
ATCGAGTGCTTCGACTCCGTGGAAATCTCCGGCGTGGAAGATCGGTTCAACGCCTCCCTGGGCACATACC
ACGATCTGCTGAAAATTATCAAGGACAAGGACTTCCTGGACAATGAGGAAAACGAGGACATTCTGGAAGA
TATCGTGCTGACCCTGACACTGTTTGAGGACAGAGAGATGATCGAGGAACGGCTGAAAACCTATGCCCAC
CTGTTCGACGACAAAGTGATGAAGCAGCTGAAGCGGCGGAGATACACCGGCTGGGGCAGGCTGAGCCGGA
AGCTGATCAACGGCATCCGGGACAAGCAGTCCGGCAAGACAATCCTGGATTTCCTGAAGTCCGACGGCTT
CGCCAACAGAAACTTCATGCAGCTGATCCACGACGACAGCCTGACCTTTAAAGAGGACATCCAGAAAGCC
CAGGTGTCCGGCCAGGGCGATAGCCTGCACGAGCACATTGCCAATCTGGCCGGCAGCCCCGCCATTAAGA
AGGGCATCCTGCAGACAGTGAAGGTGGTGGACGAGCTCGTGAAAGTGATGGGCCGGCACAAGCCCGAGAA
CATCGTGATCGAAATGGCCAGAGAGAACCAGACCACCCAGAAGGGACAGAAGAACAGCCGCGAGAGAATG
AAGCGGATCGAAGAGGGCATCAAAGAGCTGGGCAGCCAGATCCTGAAAGAACACCCCGTGGAAAACACCC
AGCTGCAGAACGAGAAGCTGTACCTGTACTACCTGCAGAATGGGCGGGATATGTACGTGGACCAGGAACT
GGACATCAACCGGCTGTCCGACTACGATGTGGACCATATCGTGCCTCAGAGCTTTCTGAAGGACGACTCC
ATCGACAACAAGGTGCTGACCAGAAGCGACAAGAACCGGGGCAAGAGCGACAACGTGCCCTCCGAAGAGG
TCGTGAAGAAGATGAAGAACTACTGGCGGCAGCTGCTGAACGCCAAGCTGATTACCCAGAGAAAGTTCGA
CAATCTGACCAAGGCCGAGAGAGGCGGCCTGAGCGAACTGGATAAGGCCGGCTTCATCAAGAGACAGCTG
GTGGAAACCCGGCAGATCACAAAGCACGTGGCACAGATCCTGGACTCCCGGATGAACACTAAGTACGACG
AGAATGACAAGCTGATCCGGGAAGTGAAAGTGATCACCCTGAAGTCCAAGCTGGTGTCCGATTTCCGGAA
GGATTTCCAGTTTTACAAAGTGCGCGAGATCAACAACTACCACCACGCCCACGACGCCTACCTGAACGCC
GTCGTGGGAACCGCCCTGATCAAAAAGTACCCTAAGCTGGAAAGCGAGTTCGTGTACGGCGACTACAAGG
TGTACGACGTGCGGAAGATGATCGCCAAGAGCGAGCAGGAAATCGGCAAGGCTACCGCCAAGTACTTCTT
CTACAGCAACATCATGAACTTTTTCAAGACCGAGATTACCCTGGCCAACGGCGAGATCCGGAAGCGGCCT
CTGATCGAGACAAACGGCGAAACCGGGGAGATCGTGTGGGATAAGGGCCGGGATTTTGCCACCGTGCGGA
AAGTGCTGAGCATGCCCCAAGTGAATATCGTGAAAAAGACCGAGGTGCAGACAGGCGGCTTCAGCAAAGA
GTCTATCCTGCCCAAGAGGAACAGCGATAAGCTGATCGCCAGAAAGAAGGACTGGGACCCTAAGAAGTAC
GGCGGCTTCGACAGCCCCACCGTGGCCTATTCTGTGCTGGTGGTGGCCAAAGTGGAAAAGGGCAAGTCCA
AGAAACTGAAGAGTGTGAAAGAGCTGCTGGGGATCACCATCATGGAAAGAAGCAGCTTCGAGAAGAATCC
CATCGACTTTCTGGAAGCCAAGGGCTACAAAGAAGTGAAAAAGGACCTGATCATCAAGCTGCCTAAGTAC
TCCCTGTTCGAGCTGGAAAACGGCCGGAAGAGAATGCTGGCCTCTGCCGGCGAACTGCAGAAGGGAAACG
AACTGGCCCTGCCCTCCAAATATGTGAACTTCCTGTACCTGGCCAGCCACTATGAGAAGCTGAAGGGCTC
CCCCGAGGATAATGAGCAGAAACAGCTGTTTGTGGAACAGCACAAGCACTACCTGGACGAGATCATCGAG
CAGATCAGCGAGTTCTCCAAGAGAGTGATCCTGGCCGACGCTAATCTGGACAAAGTGCTGTCCGCCTACA
ACAAGCACCGGGATAAGCCCATCAGAGAGCAGGCCGAGAATATCATCCACCTGTTTACCCTGACCAATCT
GGGAGCCCCTGCCGCCTTCAAGTACTTTGACACCACCATCGACCGGAAGAGGTACACCAGCACCAAAGAG
GTGCTGGACGCCACCCTGATCCACCAGAGCATCACCGGCCTGTACGAGACACGGATCGACCTGTCTCAGC
TGGGAGGCGACAAAAGGCCGGCGGCCACGAAAAAGGCCGGCCAGGCAAAAAAGAAAAAGGAATTCGGCGG
AGGCGGCAGCATGGCCATCGACGAGAACAAGCAGAAGGCCCTGGCCGCTGCCCTGGGCCAGATCGAGAAG
CAGTTTGGCAAGGGCAGCATCATGCGGCTGGGCGAGGACAGATCCATGGACGTGGAAACCATCAGCACCG
GCAGCCTGAGCCTGGATATCGCTCTGGGAGCTGGCGGCCTGCCTATGGGCAGAATCGTGGAAATCTACGG
CCCCGAGAGCAGCGGCAAGACCACCCTGACACTGCAAGTGATCGCTGCCGCCCAGCGGGAAGGCAAGACC
TGCGCCTTTATCGATGCCGAGCACGCCCTGGACCCCATCTACGCCAGAAAGCTGGGAGTGGACATCGACA
ACCTGCTGTGCAGCCAGCCCGATACAGGCGAACAGGCCCTGGAAATCTGCGACGCCCTGGCTAGATCTGG
CGCCGTGGATGTGATCGTGGTGGATTCTGTGGCCGCCCTGACCCCCAAGGCCGAGATTGAGGGCGAGATC
GGCGATAGCCACATGGGCCTGGCCGCCAGAATGATGAGCCAGGCCATGAGGAAGCTGGCCGGCAACCTGA
AGCAGAGCAACACCCTGCTGATCTTCATCAACCAGATCCGCATGAAGATCGGCGTGATGTTCGGCAACCC
CGAGACAACCACAGGCGGCAACGCCCTGAAGTTCTACGCCTCCGTGCGGCTGGACATCAGACGGATCGGA
GCCGTGAAAGAGGGGGAGAACGTCGTGGGCAGCGAGACAAGAGTGAAGGTCGTGAAGAACAAGATCGCCG
CTCCCTTCAAGCAGGCCGAGTTCCAGATCCTGTACGGCGAGGGCATC
[180 nt withheld, positions 6348-6527]
AGCAACCCCAACAGCACCCCCGACTTCAGCGTGGACGATTCTGAGGGCGTGGCCGAGACAAACGAGGACT
TCCCACCCAAGAAAAAGCGGAAAGTCTGAGAATTCTAACTAGAGCTCGCTGATCAGCCTCGACTGTGCCT
TCTAGTTGCCAGCCATCTGTTGTTTGCCCCTCCCCCGTGCCTTCCTTGACCCTGGAAGGTGCCACTCCCA
CTGTCCTTTCCTAATAAAATGAGGAAATTGCATCGCATTGTCTGAGTAGGTGTCATTCTATTCTGGGGGG
TGGGGTGGGGCAGGACAGCAAGGGGGAGGATTGGGAAGAGAATAGCAGGCATGCTGGGGAGCGGCCGCAG
GAACCCCTAGTGATGGAGTTGGCCACTCCCTCTCTGCGCGCTCGCTCGCTCACTGAGGCCGGGCGACCAA
AGGTCGCCCGACGCCCGGGCTTTGCCCGGGCGGCCTCAGTGAGCGAGCGAGCGCGCAGCTGCCTGCAGGG
GCGCCTGATGCGGTATTTTCTCCTTACGCATCTGTGCGGTATTTCACACCGCATA
[142 nt withheld, positions 7073-7214]
C
[141 nt withheld, positions 7216-7356]
CCTTTGACGTTGGAGTCCACGTTCTTT
[37 nt withheld, positions 7384-7420]
ACCCTATCTCGGGCTATTCTTTTGATTTATAAGGGATTTTGCCGATTTCGGCCTATTGGTTAAAAAATGA
GCTGATTTAACAAAAATTTAACGCGAATTTTAACAAAATATTAACGTTTACAATTTTATGGTGCACTCTC
AGTACAATCTGCTCTGATGCCGCATAGTTAAGCCAGCCCCGACACCCGCCAACACCCGCTGACGCGCCCT
GACGGGCTTGTCTGCTCCCGGCATCCGCTTACAGACAAGCTGTGACCGTCTCCGGGAGCTGCATGTGTCA
GAGGTTTTCACCGTCATCACCGAAACGCGCGAGACGAAAGGGCCTCGTGATACGCCTATTTTTATAGGTT
AATGTCATGATAATAATGGTTTCTTAGACGTCAGGTGGCACTTTTCGGGGAAATGTGCGCGGAACCCCTA
TTTGTTTATTTTTCTAAATACATTCAAATATGTATCCGCTCATGAGACAATAACCCTGATAAATGCTTCA
ATAATATTGAAAAAGGAAGAGTATGAGTATTCAACATTTCCGTGTCGCCCTTATTCCCTTTTTTGCGGCA
TTTTGCCTTCCTGTTTTTGCTCACCCAGAAACGCTGGTGAAAGTAAAAGATGCTGAAGATCAGTTGGGTG
CACGAGTGGGTTACATCGAACTGGATCTCAACAGCGGTAAGATCCTTGAGAGTTTTCGCCCCGAAGAACG
TTTTCCAATGATGAGCACTTTTAAAGTTCTGCTATGTGGCGCGGTATTATCCCGTATTGACGCCGGGCAA
GAGCAACTCGGTCGCCGCATACACTATTCTCAGAATGACTTGGTTGAGTACTCACCAGTCACAGAAAAGC
ATCTTACGGATGGCATGACAGTAAGAGAATTATGCAGTGCTGCCATAACCATGAGTGATAACACTGCGGC
CAACTTACTTCTGACAACGATCGGAGGACCGAAGGAGCTAACCGCTTTTTTGCACAACATGGGGGATCAT
GTAACTCGCCTTGATCGTTGGGAACCGGAGCTGAATGAAGCCATACCAAACGACGAGCGTGACACCACGA
TGCCTGTAGCAATGGCAACAACGTTGCGCAAACTATTAACTGGCGAACTACTTACTCTAGCTTCCCGGCA
ACAATTAATAGACTGGATGGAGGCGGATAAAGTTGCAGGACCACTTCTGCGCTCGGCCCTTCCGGCTGGC
TGGTTTATTGCTGATAAATCTGGAGCCGGTGAGCGTGGAAGCCGCGGTATCATTGCAGCACTGGGGCCAG
ATGGTAAGCCCTCCCGTATCGTAGTTATCTACACGACGGGGAGTCAGGCAACTATGGATGAACGAAATAG
ACAGATCGCTGAGATAGGTGCCTCACTGATTAAGCATTGGTAACTGTCAGACCAAGTTTACTCATATATA
CTTTAGATTGATTTAAAACTTCATTTTTAATTTAAAAGGATCTAGGTGAAGATCCTTTTTGATAATCTCA
TGACCAAAATCCCTTAACGTGAGTTTTCGTTCCACTGAGCGTCAGACCCCGTAGAAAAGATCAAAGGATC
TTCTTGAGATCCTTTTTTTCTGCGCGTAATCTGCTGCTTGCAAACAAAAAAACCACCGCTACCAGCGGTG
GTTTGTTTGCCGGATCAAGAGCTACCAACTCTTTTTCCGAAGGTAACTGGCTTCAGCAGAGCGCAGATAC
CAAATACTGTCCTTCTAGTGTAGCCGTAGTTAGGCCACCACTTCAAGAACTCTGTAGCACCGCCTACATA
CCTCGCTCTGCTAATCCTGTTACCAGTGGCTGCTGCCAGTGGCGATAAGTCGTGTCTTACCGGGTTGGAC
TCAAGACGATAGTTACCGGATAAGGCGCAGCGGTCGGGCTGAACGGGGGGTTCGTGCACACAGCCCAGCT
TGGAGCGAACGACCTACACCGAACTGAGATACCTACAGCGTGAGCTATGAGAAAGCGCCACGCTTCCCGA
AGGGAGAAAGGCGGACAGGTATCCGGTAAGCGGCAGGGTCGGAACAGGAGAGCGCACGAGGGAGCTTCCA
GGGGGAAACGCCTGGTATCTTTATAGTCCTGTCGGGTTTCGCCACCTCTGACTTGAGCGTCGATTTTTGT
GATGCTCGTCAGGGGGGCGGAGCCTATGGAAAAACGCCAGCAACGCGGCCTTTTTACGGTTCCTGGCCTT
TTGCTGGCCTTTTGCTCACATGT
