>Addgene plasmid #87263 | P628_SpCas9-RecA | addgene partial sequence | sequence record 177663 | Addgene Partial NGS Result
ATGGACTATAAGGACCACGACGGAGACTACAAGGATCATGATATTGATTACAAAGACGATGACGATAAGA
TGGCCCCAAAGAAGAAGCGGAAGGTCGGTATCCACGGAGTCCCAGCAGCCGACAAGAAGTACAGCATCGG
CCTGGACATCGGCACCAACTCTGTGGGCTGGGCCGTGATCACCGACGAGTACAAGGTGCCCAGCAAGAAA
TTCAAGGTGCTGGGCAACACCGACCGGCACAGCATCAAGAAGAACCTGATCGGAGCCCTGCTGTTCGACA
GCGGCGAAACAGCCGAGGCCACCCGGCTGAAGAGAACCGCCAGAAGAAGATACACCAGACGGAAGAACCG
GATCTGCTATCTGCAAGAGATCTTCAGCAACGAGATGGCCAAGGTGGACGACAGCTTCTTCCACAGACTG
GAAGAGTCCTTCCTGGTGGAAGAGGATAAGAAGCACGAGCGGCACCCCATCTTCGGCAACATCGTGGACG
AGGTGGCCTACCACGAGAAGTACCCCACCATCTACCACCTGAGAAAGAAACTGGTGGACAGCACCGACAA
GGCCGACCTGCGGCTGATCTATCTGGCCCTGGCCCACATGATCAAGTTCCGGGGCCACTTCCTGATCGAG
GGCGACCTGAACCCCGACAACAGCGACGTGGACAAGCTGTTCATCCAGCTGGTGCAGACCTACAACCAGC
TGTTCGAGGAAAACCCCATCAACGCCAGCGGCGTGGACGCCAAGGCCATCCTGTCTGCCAGACTGAGCAA
GAGCAGACGGCTGGAAAATCTGATCGCCCAGCTGCCCGGCGAGAAGAAGAATGGCCTGTTCGGAAACCTG
ATTGCCCTGAGCCTGGGCCTGACCCCCAACTTCAAGAGCAACTTCGACCTGGCCGAGGATGCCAAACTGC
AGCTGAGCAAGGACACCTACGACGACGACCTGGACAACCTGCTGGCCCAGATCGGCGACCAGTACGCCGA
CCTGTTTCTGGCCGCCAAGAACCTGTCCGACGCCATCCTGCTGAGCGACATCCTGAGAGTGAACACCGAG
ATCACCAAGGCCCCCCTGAGCGCCTCTATGATCAAGAGATACGACGAGCACCACCAGGACCTGACCCTGC
TGAAAGCTCTCGTGCGGCAGCAGCTGCCTGAGAAGTACAAAGAGATTTTCTTCGACCAGAGCAAGAACGG
CTACGCCGGCTACATTGACGGCGGAGCCAGCCAGGAAGAGTTCTACAAGTTCATCAAGCCCATCCTGGAA
AAGATGGACGGCACCGAGGAACTGCTCGTGAAGCTGAACAGAGAGGACCTGCTGCGGAAGCAGCGGACCT
TCGACAACGGCAGCATCCCCCACCAGATCCACCTGGGAGAGCTGCACGCCATTCTGCGGCGGCAGGAAGA
TTTTTACCCATTCCTGAAGGACAACCGGGAAAAGATCGAGAAGATCCTGACCTTCCGCATCCCCTACTAC
GTGGGCCCTCTGGCCAGGGGAAACAGCAGATTCGCCTGGATGACCAGAAAGAGCGAGGAAACCATCACCC
CCTGGAACTTCGAGGAAGTGGTGGACAAGGGCGCTTCCGCCCAGAGCTTCATCGAGCGGATGACCAACTT
CGATAAGAACCTGCCCAACGAGAAGGTGCTGCCCAAGCACAGCCTGCTGTACGAGTACTTCACCGTGTAT
AACGAGCTGACCAAAGTGAAATACGTGACCGAGGGAATGAGAAAGCCCGCCTTCCTGAGCGGCGAGCAGA
AAAAGGCCATCGTGGACCTGCTGTTCAAGACCAACCGGAAAGTGACCGTGAAGCAGCTGAAAGAGGACTA
CTTCAAGAAAATCGAGTGCTTCGACTCCGTGGAAATCTCCGGCGTGGAAGATCGGTTCAACGCCTCCCTG
GGCACATACCACGATCTGCTGAAAATTATCAAGGACAAGGACTTCCTGGACAATGAGGAAAACGAGGACA
TTCTGGAAGATATCGTGCTGACCCTGACACTGTTTGAGGACAGAGAGATGATCGAGGAACGGCTGAAAAC
CTATGCCCACCTGTTCGACGACAAAGTGATGAAGCAGCTGAAGCGGCGGAGATACACCGGCTGGGGCAGG
CTGAGCCGGAAGCTGATCAACGGCATCCGGGACAAGCAGTCCGGCAAGACAATCCTGGATTTCCTGAAGT
CCGACGGCTTCGCCAACAGAAACTTCATGCAGCTGATCCACGACGACAGCCTGACCTTTAAAGAGGACAT
CCAGAAAGCCCAGGTGTCCGGCCAGGGCGATAGCCTGCACGAGCACATTGCCAATCTGGCCGGCAGCCCC
GCCATTAAGAAGGGCATCCTGCAGACAGTGAAGGTGGTGGACGAGCTCGTGAAAGTGATGGGCCGGCACA
AGCCCGAGAACATCGTGATCGAAATGGCCAGAGAGAACCAGACCACCCAGAAGGGACAGAAGAACAGCCG
CGAGAGAATGAAGCGGATCGAAGAGGGCATCAAAGAGCTGGGCAGCCAGATCCTGAAAGAACACCCCGTG
GAAAACACCCAGCTGCAGAACGAGAAGCTGTACCTGTACTACCTGCAGAATGGGCGGGATATGTACGTGG
ACCAGGAACTGGACATCAACCGGCTGTCCGACTACGATGTGGACCATATCGTGCCTCAGAGCTTTCTGAA
GGACGACTCCATCGACAACAAGGTGCTGACCAGAAGCGACAAGAACCGGGGCAAGAGCGACAACGTGCCC
TCCGAAGAGGTCGTGAAGAAGATGAAGAACTACTGGCGGCAGCTGCTGAACGCCAAGCTGATTACCCAGA
GAAAGTTCGACAATCTGACCAAGGCCGAGAGAGGCGGCCTGAGCGAACTGGATAAGGCCGGCTTCATCAA
GAGACAGCTGGTGGAAACCCGGCAGATCACAAAGCACGTGGCACAGATCCTGGACTCCCGGATGAACACT
AAGTACGACGAGAATGACAAGCTGATCCGGGAAGTGAAAGTGATCACCCTGAAGTCCAAGCTGGTGTCCG
ATTTCCGGAAGGATTTCCAGTTTTACAAAGTGCGCGAGATCAACAACTACCACCACGCCCACGACGCCTA
CCTGAACGCCGTCGTGGGAACCGCCCTGATCAAAAAGTACCCTAAGCTGGAAAGCGAGTTCGTGTACGGC
GACTACAAGGTGTACGACGTGCGGAAGATGATCGCCAAGAGCGAGCAGGAAATCGGCAAGGCTACCGCCA
AGTACTTCTTCTACAGCAACATCATGAACTTTTTCAAGACCGAGATTACCCTGGCCAACGGCGAGATCCG
GAAGCGGCCTCTGATCGAGACAAACGGCGAAACCGGGGAGATCGTGTGGGATAAGGGCCGGGATTTTGCC
ACCGTGCGGAAAGTGCTGAGCATGCCCCAAGTGAATATCGTGAAAAAGACCGAGGTGCAGACAGGCGGCT
TCAGCAAAGAGTCTATCCTGCCCAAGAGGAACAGCGATAAGCTGATCGCCAGAAAGAAGGACTGGGACCC
TAAGAAGTACGGCGGCTTCGACAGCCCCACCGTGGCCTATTCTGTGCTGGTGGTGGCCAAAGTGGAAAAG
GGCAAGTCCAAGAAACTGAAGAGTGTGAAAGAGCTGCTGGGGATCACCATCATGGAAAGAAGCAGCTTCG
AGAAGAATCCCATCGACTTTCTGGAAGCCAAGGGCTACAAAGAAGTGAAAAAGGACCTGATCATCAAGCT
GCCTAAGTACTCCCTGTTCGAGCTGGAAAACGGCCGGAAGAGAATGCTGGCCTCTGCCGGCGAACTGCAG
AAGGGAAACGAACTGGCCCTGCCCTCCAAATATGTGAACTTCCTGTACCTGGCCAGCCACTATGAGAAGC
TGAAGGGCTCCCCCGAGGATAATGAGCAGAAACAGCTGTTTGTGGAACAGCACAAGCACTACCTGGACGA
GATCATCGAGCAGATCAGCGAGTTCTCCAAGAGAGTGATCCTGGCCGACGCTAATCTGGACAAAGTGCTG
TCCGCCTACAACAAGCACCGGGATAAGCCCATCAGAGAGCAGGCCGAGAATATCATCCACCTGTTTACCC
TGACCAATCTGGGAGCCCCTGCCGCCTTCAAGTACTTTGACACCACCATCGACCGGAAGAGGTACACCAG
CACCAAAGAGGTGCTGGACGCCACCCTGATCCACCAGAGCATCACCGGCCTGTACGAGACACGGATCGAC
CTGTCTCAGCTGGGAGGCGACAAAAGGCCGGCGGCCACGAAAAAGGCCGGCCAGGCAAAAAAGAAAAAGG
AATTCGGCGGAGGCGGCAGCATGGCCATCGACGAGAACAAGCAGAAGGCCCTGGCCGCTGCCCTGGGCCA
GATCGAGAAGCAGTTTGGCAAGGGCAGCATCATGCGGCTGGGCGAGGACAGATCCATGGACGTGGAAACC
ATCAGCACCGGCAGCCTGAGCCTGGATATCGCTCTGGGAGCTGGCGGCCTGCCTATGGGCAGAATCGTGG
AAATCTACGGCCCCGAGAGCAGCGGCAAGACCACCCTGACACTGCAAGTGATCGCTGCCGCCCAGCGGGA
AGGCAAGACCTGCGCCTTTATCGATGCCGAGCACGCCCTGGACCCCATCTACGCCAGAAAGCTGGGAGTG
GACATCGACAACCTGCTGTGCAGCCAGCCCGATACAGGCGAACAGGCCCTGGAAATCTGCGACGCCCTGG
CTAGATCTGGCGCCGTGGATGTGATCGTGGTGGATTCTGTGGCCGCCCTGACCCCCAAGGCCGAGATTGA
GGGCGAGATCGGCGATAGCCACATGGGCCTGGCCGCCAGAATGATGAGCCAGGCCATGAGGAAGCTGGCC
GGCAACCTGAAGCAGAGCAACACCCTGCTGATCTTCATCAACCAGATCCGCATGAAGATCGGCGTGATGT
TCGGCAACCCCGAGACAACCACAGGCGGCAACGCCCTGAAGTTCTACGCCTCCGTGCGGCTGGACATCAG
ACGGATCGGAGCCGTGAAAGAGGGGGAGAACGTCGTGGGCAGCGAGACAAGAGTGAAGGTCGTGAAGAAC
AAGATCGCCGCTCCCTTCAAGCAGGCCGAGTTCCAGATCCTGTACGGCGAGGGCATC
[180 nt withheld, positions 5098-5277]
AGCAACCCCAACAGCACCCCCGACTTCAGCGTGGACGATTCTGAGGGCGTGGCCGAGACAAACGAGGACT
TCCCACCCAAGAAAAAGCGGAAAGTCTGAGAATTCTAACTAGAGCTCGCTGATCAGCCTCGACTGTGCCT
TCTAGTTGCCAGCCATCTGTTGTTTGCCCCTCCCCCGTGCCTTCCTTGACCCTGGAAGGTGCCACTCCCA
CTGTCCTTTCCTAATAAAATGAGGAAATTGCATCGCATTGTCTGAGTAGGTGTCATTCTATTCTGGGGGG
TGGGGTGGGGCAGGACAGCAAGGGGGAGGATTGGGAAGAGAATAGCAGGCATGCTGGGGAGCGGCCGCAG
GAACCCCTAGTGATGGAGTTGGCCACTCCCTCTCTGCGCGCTCGCTCGCTCACTGAGGCCGGGCGACCAA
AGGTCGCCCGACGCCCGGGCTTTGCCCGGGCGGCCTCAGTGAGCGAGCGAGCGCGCAGCTGCCTGCAGGG
GCGCCTGATGCGGTATTTTCTCCTTACGCATCTGTGCGGTATTTCACACCGCATA
[95 nt withheld, positions 5823-5917]
T
[46 nt withheld, positions 5919-5964]
C
[141 nt withheld, positions 5966-6106]
CCTTTGACGTTGGAGTCCACGTTCTTT
[37 nt withheld, positions 6134-6170]
ACTCTATCTCGGGCTATTCTTTTGATTTATAAGGGATTTTGCCGATTTCGGTCTATTGGTTAAAAAATGA
GCTGATTTAACAAAAATTTAACGCGAATTTTAACAAAATATTAACGTTTACAATTTTATGGTGCACTCTC
AGTACAATCTGCTCTGATGCCGCATAGTTAAGCCAGCCCCGACACCCGCCAACACCCGCTGACGCGCCCT
GACGGGCTTGTCTGCTCCCGGCATCCGCTTACAGACAAGCTGTGACCGTCTCCGGGAGCTGCATGTGTCA
GAGGTTTTCACCGTCATCACCGAAACGCGCGAGACGAAAGGGCCTCGTGATACGCCTATTTTTATAGGTT
AATGTCATGATAATAATGGTTTCTTAGACGTCAGGTGGCACTTTTCGGGGAAATGTGCGCGGAACCCCTA
TTTGTTTATTTTTCTAAATACATTCAAATATGTATCCGCTCATGAGACAATAACCCTGATAAATGCTTCA
ATAATATTGAAAAAGGAAGAGTATGAGTATTCAACATTTCCGTGTCGCCCTTATTCCCTTTTTTGCGGCA
TTTTGCCTTCCTGTTTTTGCTCACCCAGAAACGCTGGTGAAAGTAAAAGATGCTGAAGATCAGTTGGGTG
CACGAGTGGGTTACATCGAACTGGATCTCAACAGCGGTAAGATCCTTGAGAGTTTTCGCCCCGAAGAACG
TTTTCCAATGATGAGCACTTTTAAAGTTCTGCTATGTGGCGCGGTATTATCCCGTATTGACGCCGGGCAA
GAGCAACTCGGTCGCCGCATACACTATTCTCAGAATGACTTGGTTGAGTACTCACCAGTCACAGAAAAGC
ATCTTACGGATGGCATGACAGTAAGAGAATTATGCAGTGCTGCCATAACCATGAGTGATAACACTGCGGC
CAACTTACTTCTGACAACGATCGGAGGACCGAAGGAGCTAACCGCTTTTTTGCACAACATGGGGGATCAT
GTAACTCGCCTTGATCGTTGGGAACCGGAGCTGAATGAAGCCATACCAAACGACGAGCGTGACACCACGA
TGCCTGTAGCAATGGCAACAACGTTGCGCAAACTATTAACTGGCGAACTACTTACTCTAGCTTCCCGGCA
ACAATTAATAGACTGGATGGAGGCGGATAAAGTTGCAGGACCACTTCTGCGCTCGGCCCTTCCGGCTGGC
TGGTTTATTGCTGATAAATCTGGAGCCGGTGAGCGTGGAAGCCGCGGTATCATTGCAGCACTGGGGCCAG
ATGGTAAGCCCTCCCGTATCGTAGTTATCTACACGACGGGGAGTCAGGCAACTATGGATGAACGAAATAG
ACAGATCGCTGAGATAGGTGCCTCACTGATTAAGCATTGGTAACTGTCAGACCAAGTTTACTCATATATA
CTTTAGATTGATTTAAAACTTCATTTTTAATTTAAAAGGATCTAGGTGAAGATCCTTTTTGATAATCTCA
TGACCAAAATCCCTTAACGTGAGTTTTCGTTCCACTGAGCGTCAGACCCCGTAGAAAAGATCAAAGGATC
TTCTTGAGATCCTTTTTTTCTGCGCGTAATCTGCTGCTTGCAAACAAAAAAACCACCGCTACCAGCGGTG
GTTTGTTTGCCGGATCAAGAGCTACCAACTCTTTTTCCGAAGGTAACTGGCTTCAGCAGAGCGCAGATAC
CAAATACTGTTCTTCTAGTGTAGCCGTAGTTAGGCCACCACTTCAAGAACTCTGTAGCACCGCCTACATA
CCTCGCTCTGCTAATCCTGTTACCAGTGGCTGCTGCCAGTGGCGATAAGTCGTGTCTTACCGGGTTGGAC
TCAAGACGATAGTTACCGGATAAGGCGCAGCGGTCGGGCTGAACGGGGGGTTCGTGCACACAGCCCAGCT
TGGAGCGAACGACCTACACCGAACTGAGATACCTACAGCGTGAGCTATGAGAAAGCGCCACGCTTCCCGA
AGGGAGAAAGGCGGACAGGTATCCGGTAAGCGGCAGGGTCGGAACAGGAGAGCGCACGAGGGAGCTTCCA
GGGGGAAACGCCTGGTATCTTTATAGTCCTGTCGGGTTTCGCCACCTCTGACTTGAGCGTCGATTTTTGT
GATGCTCGTCAGGGGGGCGGAGCCTATGGAAAAACGCCAGCAACGCGGCCTTTTTACGGTTCCTGGCCTT
TTGCTGGCCTTTTGCTCACATGTGAGGGCCTATTTCCCATGATTCCTTCATATTTGCATATACGATACAA
GGCTGTTAGAGAGATAATTGGAATTAATTTGACTGTAAACACAAAGATATTAGTACAAAATACGTGACGT
AGAAAGTAATAATTTCTTGGGTAGTTTGCAGTTTTAAAATTATGTTTTAAAATGGACTATCATATGCTTA
CCGTAACTTGAAAGTATTTCGATTTCTTGGCTTTATATATCTTGTGGAAAGGACGAAACACCGGGTCTTC
GAGAAGACCTGTTTTAGAGCTAGAAATAGCAAGTTAAAATAAGGCTAGTCCGTTATCAACTTGAAAAAGT
GGCACCGAGTCGGTGCTTTTTTGTTTTAGAGCTAGAAATAGCAAGTTAAAATAAGGCTAGTCCGTTTTTA
GCGCGTGCGCCAATTCT
